Addgene plasmid #208379: pCMV-protein1-IRES-protein2-IRESatt-cTermIntein-cTermPuroR
Purpose: (Empty Backbone) Episomal plasmid - for expression of 2 proteins linked with c-terminal split intein and split puromycin resistance
Depositing lab: Daniel Hawiger. Depositing organization: Saint Louis University. Publication: Episomal Vectors for Stable Production of Recombinant Proteins and Engineered Antibodies. Fallahee I, Hawiger D. Antibodies (Basel). 2024 Mar 11;13(1):18. doi: 10.3390/antib13010018. PubMed 38534208.
Backbone
  Vector backbone: pTwist CMV
  Vector type: Mammalian Expression
  Promoter: human CMV
  Selectable markers: Puromycin ; split puromycin
Growth in bacteria
  Bacterial resistance: Ampicillin, 100 μg/mL
  Growth temperature: 37°C
  Growth strain: DH5alpha
  Growth instructions: Can be grown with DH5a or NEB Stable
  Copy number: High Copy
Gene/Insert
  Cloning method: Restriction Enzyme
Terms and licenses: Academic/Nonprofit Terms; Industry Terms: Not Available to Industry
Depositor comments: Please visit https://doi.org/10.1101/2024.01.03.574076 for bioRxiv preprint.
How to cite: pCMV-protein1-IRES-protein2-IRESatt-cTermIntein-cTermPuroR was a gift from Daniel Hawiger (Addgene plasmid # 208379 ; http://n2t.net/addgene:208379 ; RRID:Addgene_208379)
