[The description below was written by a language model from this plasmid's Addgene catalogue record and pLannotate feature annotations shown in this document.]
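Description:
pCMV-protein1-IRES-protein2-IRESatt-cTermIntein-cTermPuroR is an empty mammalian expression backbone built on pTwist CMV, designed for episomal, stable co-expression of two user-supplied proteins. It is propagated in E. coli as a high-copy plasmid through a ColE1/pUC-type origin and selected with ampicillin via the AmpR β-lactamase gene. The annotated backbone also carries rrnG and T7 transcription terminators and short 5' and 3' β-globin insulator elements flanking the bacterial and mammalian units. The record calls the plasmid episomal, but the feature table does not annotate the element responsible for episomal maintenance. Roughly the first 2.2 kb of the 9.1 kb sequence is unannotated, so its content cannot be stated from the record.

The expression unit is driven by the human CMV enhancer and promoter. Downstream lie two EMCV IRES elements, with cloning positions for protein 1 before the first IRES and protein 2 between the two; inserts are added by restriction cloning. The second IRES, named "IRESatt" and presumably an attenuated version, directs translation of a C-terminal split-intein fragment fused to the C-terminal portion of puromycin N-acetyltransferase, which appears in the annotation as a PuroR fragment. An SV40 polyadenylation signal is also annotated, on the opposite strand.

Because this plasmid encodes only half of the resistance protein, puromycin resistance should arise only when a partner construct supplies the N-terminal PuroR and intein half, allowing protein trans-splicing to rebuild the functional enzyme. A single drug can thereby select for cells holding both plasmids. The associated work concerns stable production of recombinant proteins and engineered antibodies.
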