Features (pLannotate 1.2.2; 18 found; start..end, strand, type, name):
   2228..2349    -  polyA_signal   SV40 poly(A) signal: SV40 polyadenylation signal
   2372..2441    -  CDS            large T antigen (fragment): large T antigen from SV40 (simian virus 40)
   2464..2510    +  terminator     T7 terminator: transcription terminator for bacteriophage T7 RNA polymerase
   2540..2676    +  terminator     rrnG terminator: transcription terminator from the E. coli ribosomal RNA rrnG operon (Albrechtsen et al., 1991)
   2721..2792    +  misc_feature   3' β-globin insulator: insulator downstream of the human β-globin locus (Farrell et al., 2002)
   3073..3661    -  rep_origin     ori: high-copy-number ColE1/pMB1/pBR322/pUC origin of replication
   3833..3897    -  CDS            bla(M) (fragment): β-lactamase lacking the signal sequence; bla(M); allows cytosolic expression of β-lactamase
   5238..6098    +  CDS            AmpR: β-lactamase; bla; confers resistance to ampicillin, carbenicillin, and related antibiotics
   6111..6247    +  terminator     rrnG terminator: transcription terminator from the E. coli ribosomal RNA rrnG operon (Albrechtsen et al., 1991)
   6424..6495    +  misc_feature   5' β-globin insulator: insulator upstream of the human β-globin locus (Farrell et al., 2002)
   6500..6546    -  terminator     T7 terminator: transcription terminator for bacteriophage T7 RNA polymerase
   6564..6612    -  polyA_signal   poly(A) signal: synthetic polyadenylation signal
   6693..6996    +  enhancer       CMV enhancer: human cytomegalovirus immediate early enhancer
   7069..7086    -  promoter       CMV promoter (fragment): human cytomegalovirus (CMV) immediate early promoter
   7149..7200    +  promoter       CMVd2 promoter: truncated human cytomegalovirus (CMV) immediate early promoter that yields moderately reduced expression relative to the full-length promoter
   7338..7910    +  misc_feature   IRES: internal ribosome entry site (IRES) of the encephalomyocarditis virus (EMCV)
   7991..8563    +  misc_feature   IRES: internal ribosome entry site (IRES) of the encephalomyocarditis virus (EMCV)
   8720..9073    +  CDS            PuroR (fragment): puromycin N-acetyltransferase; pac from Streptomyces; confers resistance to puromycin
>Addgene plasmid #208379 | pCMV-protein1-IRES-protein2-IRESatt-cTermIntein-cTermPuroR | addgene full sequence | sequence record 426922 | Addgene NGS Result
AAAAAAAAATTGTATCAACTTTCTACAATCTCTTTCAGAAGACAGAAGCAGAGGGAATACTTCCTAAATC
ATTCAACTAGGCCAGCATTACCTTAATACCGGAACTAGAAAATGACATTACAAGAAAAGAAAACAACAGA
CCAATATCTCTCATGAACAAAGATACAAACATTTTCAACAAAATATTAGCAAAAAGAATCCAAGAATGTA
TCAAAAAATATACACCACAACCAAGTAGAATTTATTCCAGATATGTAAGGGTGGTTCAACGTTTGAAAAT
CAATTAACGTAATTTGTCCCATCAACAGGTTAAAGAAGAAAATCACATGGTCATATTGATAGACACAGAA
AAAGCATTTGACAAAATTTAACACCCATTCATGATGCAATCTCTCAGTAAACTAGGAATAGAGGAAAACT
TCCTCAGCTTGAATGTACCTTCCTCTCAATTTTGCTATGAACCTGAAACTCCTCTTAAAAAATAAAGTTT
TTCATTTAAAAAGAAAACAAAAAACATGGAGGAGCGTTGATGTATCTCATTTTAGACCAATCAGCTATGG
ATAGTTAGGCGACAGCACAGATAGCTGTTGTACTTCTGTTTCTGGCAATGTTCCAGACTACATTTAAAAA
ATTTTTAATTATAGACTTGTACTTAATGTTCAAGAAAAATATGAAAATGGCTTTGCCGTGTTAATGCTAC
TCTTTTTTAAAAAAAACTAAAGTTCAAACTTTATTTATATTTCATTAGTTTTTTAGCTACTGTTCTTTTT
CTGTTCTGGGATCTCATTCAGAATGCCACATTACATATAATTCTCATGTCTCCTTGGGTTCCTCTTAGTT
TTGACAGTTCCTCAGACTTTTCTTATTTTTGATGACCTTGACAGTTTTGAGGAGTACTGGTTAGATATAG
GGTAATGGTTTTTAAAGTATATTTGTCATGATTTATACTGGGGTAAGGGTTTGGGGAGGAAGCCCATGGG
GTAAAGTACTGTTCTCATCACATCATATCAAGGTTATATACCATCAATATTGCCACAGATGTTACTTAGC
CTTTTAATATTTCTCTAATTTAGTGTATATGCAATGATAGTTCTCTGATTTCTGAGATTGAGTTTCTCAT
GTGTAATGATTATTTAGAGTTTCTCTTTCATCTGTTCAAATTTTTGTCTAGTTTTATTTTTTACTGATTT
GTAAGACTTCTTTTTATAATCTGCATATTACAATTCTCTTTACTGGGGTGTTGCAAATATTTTCTGTCAT
TCTATGGCCTGACTTTTCTTAATGGTTTTTTAATTTTAAAAATAAGTCTTAATATTCATGCAATCTAATT
AACAATCTTTTCTTTGTGGTTAGGACTTTGAGTCATAAGAAATTTTTCTCTACACTGAAGTCATGATGGC
ATGCTTCTATATTATTTTCTAAAAGATTTAAAGTTTTGCCTTCTCCATTTAGACTTATAATTCACTGGAA
TTTTTTTGTGTGTATGGTATGACATATGGGTTCCCTTTTATTTTTTACATATAAATATATTTCCCTGTTT
TTCTAAAAAAGAAAAAGATCATCATTTTCCCATTGTAAAATGCCATATTTTTTTCATAGGTCACTTACAT
ATATCAATGGGTCTGTTTCTGAGCTCTACTCTATTTTATCAGCCTCACTGTCTATCCCCACACATCTCAT
GCTTTGCTCTAAATCTTGATATTTAGTGGAACATTCTTTCCCATTTTGTTCTACAAGAATATTTTTGTTA
TTGTCTTTTGGGCTTCTATATACATTTTAGAATGAGGTTGGCAAGTTAACAAACAGCTTTTTTGGGGTGA
ACATATTGACTACAAATTTATGTGGAAAGAAAGTATACCTTCACAATATTAAGTCTTTTAGTTCATGAAT
ATAGTATGTCTCTCCGTTTCTGCATTAACTTAGACATTCATTAATTTCTCTCACAATTTATAAGTTTATT
TAGATCTTCATTCATTTAAATCTTCACTAACCTCTCATTTACAATTTGTAAGTTTTCTGGGTAACAGTCT
TGCACTTCTTTGCCTAGATTTATTTCCAAGTAGATTATTTTCATACATCGTCTATGGTGTCATTTTTAAA
ATGTAATTTTTCACCTTTTTATTGCTAAAGAGAGATGACTGATTGTTAATATTGATCTTGTGCGTGGCGA
CCTTGCTGTCTAGATTGACTGACTGAGATACAGCGTACCTTCAGCTCACAGACATGATAAGATACATTGA
TGAGTTTGGACAAACCACAACTAGAATGCAGTGAAAAAAATGCTTTATTTGTGAAATTTGTGATGCTATT
GCTTTATTTGTAACCATTATAAGCTGCAATAAACAAGTTAACAACAACAATTGCATTCATTTTATGTTTC
AGGTTCAGGGGGAGGTGTGGGAGGTTTTTTAAAGCAAGTAAAACCTCTACAAATGTGGTATTGGCCCATC
TCTATCGGTATCGTAGCATAACCCCTTGGGGCCTCTAAACGGGTCTTGAGGGGTTTTTTGTGCCCCTCGG
GCCGGATTGCTATCTACCGGCATTGGCGCAGAAAAAAATGCCTGATGCGACGCTGCGCGTCTTATACTCC
CACATATGCCAGATTCAGCAACGGATACGGCTTCCCCAACTTGCCCACTTCCATACGTGTCCTCCTTACC
AGAAATTTATCCTTAAGGTCGTCAGCTATCCTGCGAGCGATCTCTCGATTTCGATCAAGACATTCCTTTA
ATGGTCTTTTCTGGACACCACTAGGGGTCAGAAGTAGTTCATCAAACTTTCTTCCCTCCCTAATCTCAAT
CGCGAACTAATTTGCGCTGCTGGCGCATGAAGAATAGGACTTGTCTGGGTACGAGCGTCAGCCTGCAGGT
GCCTAACTTAATTAACCAGTCAAGTCAGCTACTTGGCGAGATCGACTTGTCTGGGTTTCGACTACGCTCA
GAATTGCGTCAGTCAAGTTCGATCTGGTCCTTGCTATTGCACCCGTTCTCCGATTACGAGTTTCATTTAA
ATCATGTGAGCAAAAGGCCAGCAAAAGGCCAGGAACCGTAAAAAGGCCGCGTTGCTGGCGTTTTTCCATA
GGCTCCGCCCCCCTGACGAGCATCACAAAAATCGACGCTCAAGTCAGAGGTGGCGAAACCCGACAGGACT
ATAAAGATACCAGGCGTTTCCCCCTGGAAGCTCCCTCGTGCGCTCTCCTGTTCCGACCCTGCCGCTTACC
GGATACCTGTCCGCCTTTCTCCCTTCGGGAAGCGTGGCGCTTTCTCATAGCTCACGCTGTAGGTATCTCA
GTTCGGTGTAGGTCGTTCGCTCCAAGCTGGGCTGTGTGCACGAACCCCCCGTTCAGCCCGACCGCTGCGC
CTTATCCGGTAACTATCGTCTTGAGTCCAACCCGGTAAGACACGACTTATCGCCACTGGCAGCAGCCACT
GGTAACAGGATTAGCAGAGCGAGGTATGTAGGCGGTGCTACAGAGTTCTTGAAGTGGTGGCCTAACTACG
GCTACACTAGAAGAACAGTATTTGGTATCTGCGCTCTGCTGAAGCCAGTTACCTTCGGAAAAAGAGTTGG
TAGCTCTTGATCCGGCAAACAAACCACCGCTGGTAGCGGTGGTTTTTTTGTTTGCAAGCAGCAGATTACG
CGCAGAAAAAAAGGATCTCAAGAAGATCCTTTGATCTTTTCTACGGGGTCTGACGCTCAGTGGAACGAAA
ACTCACGTTAAGGGATTTTGGTCATGAGATTATCAAAAAGGATCTTCACCTAGATCCTTTTAAATTAAAA
ATGAAGTTTTAAATCAATCTAAAGTATATATGAGTAAACTTGGTCTGACAGTTACCAATGCTTAATCAGT
GAGGCACCTATCTCAGCGATCTGTCTATTTCGTTCATCCATAGTTGCATTTAAATTTCCGAACTCTCCAA
GGCCCTCGTCGGAAAATCTTCAAACCTTTCGTCCGATCCATCTTGCAGGCTACCTCTCGAACGAACTATC
GCAAGTCTCTTGGCCGGCCGCATTTTCTTTGACCCAGGATATTTGCAAAAGACATATTCAAACTTCCGCA
GAACACTTTATTTCACATATACATGCCTCTTATATCAGGGATGTGAAACAGGGTCTTGAAAACTGTCTAA
ATCTAAAACAATGCTAATGCAGGTTTAAATTTAATAAAATAAAATCCAAAATCTAACAGCCAAGTCAAAT
CTGTATGTTTTAACATTTAAAATATTTTAAAGACGTCTTTTCCCAGGATTCAACATGTGAAATCTTTTCT
CAGGGATACACGTGTGCCTAGATCCTCATTGCTTTAGTTTTTTACAGAGGAATGAATATAAAAAGAAAAT
ACTTAAATTTTATCCCTCTTACCTCTATAATCATACATAGGCATAATTTTTTAACCTAGGCTCCAGATAG
CCATAGAAGAACCAAACACTTTCTGCGTGTGTGAGAATAATCAGAGTGAGATTTTTTCACAAGTACCTGA
TGAGGGTTGAGACAGGTAGAAAAAGTGAGAGATCTCTATTTATTTAGCAATAATAGAGAAAGCATTTAAG
AGAATAAAGCAATGGAAATAAGAAATTTGTAAATTTCCTTCTGATAACTAGAAATAGAGGATCCAGTTTC
TTTTGGTTAACCTAAATTTTATTTCATTTTATTGTTTTATTTTATTTTATTTTATTTTATTTTGTGTAAT
CGTAGTTTCAGAGTGTTAGAGCTGAAAGGAAGAAGTAGGAGAAACATGCAAAGTAAAAGTATAACACTTT
CCTTACTAAACCGACATGGGTTTCCAGGTAGGGGCAGGATTCAGGATGACTGACAGGGCCCTTAGGGAAC
ACTGAGACCCTACGCTGACCTCATAAATGCTTGCTACCTTTGCTGTTTTAATTACATCTTTTAATAGCAG
GAAGCAGAACTCTGCACTTCAAAAGTTTTTCCTCACCTGAGGAGTTAATTTAGTACAAGGGGAAAAAGTA
CAGGGGGATGGGGGCGCGCCTGGTGTACCGAGAACGATCCTCTCAGTGCGAGTCTCGACGATCCATATCG
TTGCTTGGCAGTCAGCCAGTCGGAATCCAGCTTGGGACCCAGGAAGTCCAATCGTCAGATATTGTACTCA
AGCCTGGTCACGGCAGCGTACCGATCTGTTTAAACCTAGATATTGATAGTCTGATCGGTCAACGTATAAT
CGAGTCCTAGCTTTTGCAAACATCTATCAAGAGACAGGATCAGCAGGAGGCTTTCGCATGAGTATTCAAC
ATTTCCGTGTCGCCCTTATTCCCTTTTTTGCGGCATTTTGCCTTCCTGTTTTTGCTCACCCAGAAACGCT
GGTGAAAGTAAAAGATGCTGAAGATCAGTTGGGTGCGCGAGTGGGTTACATCGAACTGGATCTCAACAGC
GGTAAGATCCTTGAGAGTTTTCGCCCCGAAGAACGCTTTCCAATGATGAGCACTTTTAAAGTTCTGCTAT
GTGGCGCGGTATTATCCCGTATTGACGCCGGGCAAGAGCAACTCGGTCGCCGCATACACTATTCTCAGAA
TGACTTGGTTGAGTATTCACCAGTCACAGAAAAGCATCTTACGGATGGCATGACAGTAAGAGAATTATGC
AGTGCTGCCATAACCATGAGTGATAACACTGCGGCCAACTTACTTCTGACAACGATTGGAGGACCGAAGG
AGCTAACCGCTTTTTTGCACAACATGGGGGATCATGTAACTCGCCTTGATCGTTGGGAACCGGAGCTGAA
TGAAGCCATACCAAACGACGAGCGTGACACCACGATGCCTGTAGCAATGGCAACAACCTTGCGTAAACTA
TTAACTGGCGAACTACTTACTCTAGCTTCCCGGCAACAGTTGATAGACTGGATGGAGGCGGATAAAGTTG
CAGGACCACTTCTGCGCTCGGCCCTTCCGGCTGGCTGGTTTATTGCTGATAAATCTGGAGCCGGTGAGCG
TGGGTCTCGCGGTATCATTGCAGCACTGGGGCCAGATGGTAAGCCCTCCCGTATCGTAGTTATCTACACG
ACGGGGAGTCAGGCAACTATGGATGAACGAAATAGACAGATCGCTGAGATAGGTGCCTCACTGATTAAGC
ATTGGTAACCGATTCTAGGTGCATTGGCGCAGAAAAAAATGCCTGATGCGACGCTGCGCGTCTTATACTC
CCACATATGCCAGATTCAGCAACGGATACGGCTTCCCCAACTTGCCCACTTCCATACGTGTCCTCCTTAC
CAGAAATTTATCCTTAAGATCCCGAATCGTTTAAACTCGACTCTGGCTCTATCGAATCTCCGTCGTTTCG
AGCTTACGCGAACAGCCGTGGCGCTCATTTGCTCGTCATTGCGAACTAATTTGCGCTGCTGGCGCATGAA
GAATAGTATCACGCGTGTCAGCTTACCTTTTTGGCAGCGATCGCGGCTCCCGACATCTTGGACCATTAGC
TCCACAGGTATCTTCTTCCCTCTAGTGGTCATAACAGCAGCTTCAGCTACCTCTCAATTCAAAAAACCCC
TCAAGACCCGTTTAGAGGCCCCAAGGGGTTATGCTATCAATCGTTGCGTTACACACACAAAAAACCAACA
CACATCCATCTTCGATGGATAGCGATTTTATTATCTAACTGCTGATCGAGTGTAGCCAGATCTAGTAATC
AATTACGGGGTCATTAGTTCATAGCCCATATATGGAGTTCCGCGTTACATAACTTACGGTAAATGGCCCG
CCTGGCTGACCGCCCAACGACCCCCGCCCATTGACGTCAATAATGACGTATGTTCCCATAGTAACGCCAA
TAGGGACTTTCCATTGACGTCAATGGGTGGAGTATTTACGGTAAACTGCCCACTTGGCAGTACATCAAGT
GTATCATATGCCAAGTACGCCCCCTATTGACGTCAATGACGGTAAATGGCCCGCCTGGCATTATGCCCAG
TACATGACCTTATGGGACTTTCCTACTTGGCAGTACATCTACGTATTAGTCATCGCTATTACCATGCTGA
TGCGGTTTTGGCAGTACATCAATGGGCGTGGATAGCGGTTTGACTCACGGGGATTTCCAAGTCTCCACCC
CATTGACGTCAATGGGAGTTTGTTTTGGCACCAAAATCAACGGGACTTTCCAAAATGTCGTAACAACTCC
GCCCCATTGACGCAAATGGGCGGTAGGCGTGTACGGTGGGAGGTCTATATAAGCAGAGCTGGTTTAGTGA
ACCGTCAGATCAGATCTTTGTCGATCCTACCATCCACTCGACACACCCGCCAGCGGCCGCGCCGCCACCA
TGTAGATTGCGAACTAAGAATTCTAAGGATCCAATCTTCTACTGTCGTATGCCATAACCCCTCTCCCTCC
CCCCCCCCTAACGTTACTGGCCGAAGCCGCTTGGAATAAGGCCGGTGTGCGTTTGTCTATATGTTATTTT
CCACCATATTGCCGTCTTTTGGCAATGTGAGGGCCCGGAAACCTGGCCCTGTCTTCTTGACGAGCATTCC
TAGGGGTCTTTCCCCTCTCGCCAAAGGAATGCAAGGTCTGTTGAATGTCGTGAAGGAAGCAGTTCCTCTG
GAAGCTTCTTGAAGACAAACAACGTCTGTAGCGACCCTTTGCAGGCAGCGGAACCCCCCACCTGGCGACA
GGTGCCTCTGCGGCCAAAAGCCACGTGTATAAGATACACCTGCAAAGGCGGCACAACCCCAGTGCCACGT
TGTGAGTTGGATAGTTGTGGAAAGAGTCAAATGGCTCTCCTCAAGCGTATTCAACAAGGGGCTGAAGGAT
GCCCAGAAGGTACCCCATTGTATGGGATCTGATCTGGGGCCTCGGTGCACATGCTTTACATGTGTTTAGT
CGAGGTTAAAAAACGTCTAGGCCCCCCGAACCACGGGGACGTGGTTTTCCTTTGAAAAACACGATGATAA
TATGGCCACAACCATGGATTAGTTTGCGCTGCTGGCGCATGAAGAATAAGCTAGCTTAATGCCATAAAGC
GAATACGATTCCCCTCTCCCTCCCCCCCCCCTAACGTTACTGGCCGAAGCCGCTTGGAATAAGGCCGGTG
TGCGTTTGTCTATATGTTATTTTCCACCATATTGCCGTCTTTTGGCAATGTGAGGGCCCGGAAACCTGGC
CCTGTCTTCTTGACGAGCATTCCTAGGGGTCTTTCCCCTCTCGCCAAAGGAATGCAAGGTCTGTTGAATG
TCGTGAAGGAAGCAGTTCCTCTGGAAGCTTCTTGAAGACAAACAACGTCTGTAGCGACCCTTTGCAGGCA
GCGGAACCCCCCACCTGGCGACAGGTGCCTCTGCGGCCAAAAGCCACGTGTATAAGATACACCTGCAAAG
GCGGCACAACCCCAGTGCCACGTTGTGAGTTGGATAGTTGTGGAAAGAGTCAAATGGCTCTCCTCAAGCG
TATTCAACAAGGGGCTGAAGGATGCCCAGAAGGTACCCCATTGTATGGGATCTGATCTGGGGCCTCGGTG
CACATGCTTTACATGTGTTTAGTCGAGGTTAAAAAACGTCTAGGCCCCCCGAACCACGGGGACGTGGTTT
TCCTTTGAAAAACACGATGATAAGCTTGCCACAACCCCGGGAGATGAGGATCGTTTCGCATGATGCTGAA
AAAAATCCTGAAAATCGAAGAGCTGGATGAACGTGAACTGATCGATATTGAGGTGTCCGGTAACCACCTG
TTTTACGCTAACGATATTCTGACCCACAACTCTTCTTCTGAAGCGGGGGCGGTGTTCGCCGAGATCGGCC
CGCGCATGGCCGAGTTGAGCGGTTCCCGGCTGGCCGCGCAGCAACAGATGGAAGGCCTCCTGGCGCCGCA
CCGGCCCAAGGAGCCCGCGTGGTTCCTGGCCACCGTCGGCGTCTCGCCCGACCACCAGGGCAAGGGTCTG
GGCAGCGCCGTCGTGCTCCCCGGAGTGGAGGCGGCCGAGCGCGCCGGGGTGCCCGCCTTCCTGGAGACCT
CCGCGCCCCGCAACCTCCCCTTCTACGAGCGGCTCGGCTTCACCGTCACCGCCGACGTCGAGGTGCCCGA
AGGACCGCGGACCTGGTGCATGACCCGCAAGCCCGGTGCCTGATAAGTCGACCTATCAAATATTTAAAG
